>Addgene plasmid #231719 | pLIB-FLAG(N)-CDK9 | addgene full sequence | sequence record 461159 | Addgene NGS Result
CGATTTTGCCAGGTTACGCGGCTGGTCTATGCGGTGTGAAATACCGCACAGATGCGTAAGGAGAAAATAC
CGCATCAGGCGCTCTTCCGCTTCCTCGCTCACTGACTCGCTGCGCTCGGTCGTTCGGCTGCGGCGAGCGG
TATCAGCTCACTCAAAGGCGGTAATACGGTTATCCACAGAATCAGGGGATAACGCAGGAAAGAACATGTG
AGCAAAAGGCCAGCAAAAGGCCAGGAACCGTAAAAAGGCCGCGTTGCTGGCGTTTTTCCATAGGCTCCGC
CCCCCTGACGAGCATCACAAAAATCGACGCTCAAGTCAGAGGTGGCGAAACCCGACAGGACTATAAAGAT
ACCAGGCGTTTCCCCCTGGAAGCTCCCTCGTGCGCTCTCCTGTTCCGACCCTGCCGCTTACCGGATACCT
GTCCGCCTTTCTCCCTTCGGGAAGCGTGGCGCTTTCTCATAGCTCACGCTGTAGGTATCTCAGTTCGGTG
TAGGTCGTTCGCTCCAAGCTGGGCTGTGTGCACGAACCCCCCGTTCAGCCCGACCGCTGCGCCTTATCCG
GTAACTATCGTCTTGAGTCCAACCCGGTAAGACACGACTTATCGCCACTGGCAGCAGCCACTGGTAACAG
GATTAGCAGAGCGAGGTATGTAGGCGGTGCTACAGAGTTCTTGAAGTGGTGGCCTAACTACGGCTACACT
AGAAGAATAGTATTTGGTATCTGCGCTCTGCTGAAGCCAGTTACCTTCGGAAAAAGAGTTGGTAGCTCTT
GATCCGGCAAACAAACCACCGCTGGTAGCGGTGGTTTTTTTGTTTGCAAGCAGCAGATTACGCGCAGAAA
AAAAGGATCTCAAGAAGATCCTTTGATCTTTTCTACGGGGTCTGACGCTCAGTGGAACGAAAACTCACGT
TAAGGGATTTTGGTCATGAGATTATCAAAAAGGATCTTCACCTAGATCCTTTTAAATTAAAAATGAAGTT
TTAAATCAATCTAAAGTATATATGAGTAAACTTGGTCTGACAGTTACCAATGCTTAATCAGTGAGGCACC
TATCTCAGCGATCTGTCTATTTCGTTCATCCATAGTTGCCTGACTCCCCGTCGTGTAGATAACTACGATA
CGGGAGGGCTTACCATCTGGCCCCAGTGCTGCAATGATACCGCGAGACCCACGCTCACCGGCTCCAGATT
TATCAGCAATAAACCAGCCAGCCGGAAGGGCCGAGCGCAGAAGTGGTCCTGCAACTTTATCCGCCTCCAT
CCAGTCTATTAATTGTTGCCGGGAAGCTAGAGTAAGTAGTTCGCCAGTTAATAGTTTGCGCAACGTTGTT
GCCATTGCTACAGGCATCGTGGTGTCACGCTCGTCGTTTGGTATGGCTTCATTCAGCTCCGGTTCCCAAC
GATCAAGGCGAGTTACATGATCCCCCATGTTGTGCAAAAAAGCGGTTAGCTCCTTCGGTCCTCCGATCGT
TGTCAGAAGTAAGTTGGCCGCAGTGTTATCACTCATGGTTATGGCAGCACTGCATAATTCTCTTACTGTC
ATGCCATCCGTAAGATGCTTTTCTGTGACTGGTGAGTACTCAACCAAGTCATTCTGAGAATAGTGTATGC
GGCGACCGAGTTGCTCTTGCCCGGCGTCAATACGGGATAATACCGCGCCACATAGCAGAACTTTAAAAGT
GCTCATCATTGGAAAACGTTCTTCGGGGCGAAAACTCTCAAGGATCTTACCGCTGTTGAGATCCAGTTCG
ATGTAACCCACTCGTGCACCCAACTGATCTTCAGCATCTTTTACTTTCACCAGCGTTTCTGGGTGAGCAA
AAACAGGAAGGCAAAATGCCGCAAAAAAGGGAATAAGGGCGACACGGAAATGTTGAATACTCATACTCTT
CCTTTTTCAATATTATTGAAGCATTTATCAGGGTTATTGTCTCATGAGCGGATACATATTTGAATGTATT
TAGAAAAATAAACAAATAGGGGTTCCGCGCACATTTCCCCGAAAAGTGCCACCTAAATTGTAAGCGTTAA
TATTTTGTTAAAATTCGCGTTAAATTTTTGTTAAATCAGCTCATTTTTTAACCAATAGGCCGAAATCGGC
AAAATCCCTTATAAATCAAAAGAATAGACCGAGATAGGGT
[37 nt withheld, positions 2141-2177]
AAGAACGTGGACTCCAACGTCAAAGG
[49 nt withheld, positions 2204-2252]
T
[91 nt withheld, positions 2254-2344]
G
[124 nt withheld, positions 2346-2469]
CCCATTCGCCATTCAGGCTGCAAATAAGCGTTGATATTCAGTCAATTACAAACATTAATAACGAAGAGAT
GACAGAAAAATTTTCATTCTGTGACAGAGAAAAAGTAGCCGAAGATGACGGTTTGTCACATGGAGTTGGC
AGGATGTTTGATTAAAAACATAACAGGAAGAAAAATGCCCCGCTGTGGGCGGACAAAATAGTTGGGAACT
GGGAGGGGTGGAAATGGAGTTTTTAAGGATTATTTAGGGAAGAGTGACAAAATAGATGGGAACTGGGTGT
AGCGTCGTAAGCTAATACGAAAATTAAAAATGACAAAATAGTTTGGAACTAGATTTCACTTATCTGGTTC
GGATCTCCTAGGGGTTATGATAGTTATTGCTCAGCGGTGGCAGCAGCCAACTCAGCTTCCTTTCGGGCTT
TGTTAGCAGCCGGATCTTCTAGGCTCAAGCAGTGATCAGATCCAGACATGATAAGATACATTGATGAGTT
TGGACAAACCACAACTAGAATGCAGTGAAAAAAATGCTTTATTTGTGAAATTTGTGATGCTATTGCTTTA
TTTGTAACCATTATAAGCTGCAATAAACAAGTTAACAACAACAATTGCATTCATTTTATGTTTCAGGTTC
AGGGGGAGGTGTGGGAGGTTTTTTAAAGCAAGTAAAACCTCTACAAATGTGGTATGGCTGATTATGATCC
TCTAGTACTTCTCGACAAGCTTTCAGAAGACGCGCTCAAACTCCGTCTGGTTGGTGGTGGCGGGATTGCG
ACTCTGGTTGGTGGACTGCTGGGTGATCTGGCTGCCCTTCCGGCGCGGTGGTGCCAAGTACTCGAACATG
GACGTCAGGTGGGTGGAGAGCATGCCCTTGAGGTCGGAGGGCATGGGGTCGGACCAGAAGAAGTCGTGGT
TGAGGGCGTCATCGCTGTCGATGCGCTGGGCAGGGTCCAGCACCAGCAGCTTGTCGATGAGGTCCAGTGC
GTATGGGTCACGCACATAGGCCTTCAGCCTGTCCTTCACCTTCCGCTTCTGGCCCTTGACCAGCTCCAGC
TTTTCGTACAGCTCATAGTTGTCCACGTTTGGCCACACCTCAGGGGTGATGGAGCCGCAGAGCTGACTGA
TGAGGGCGAGTTGGTGCTGCTCCGTGTTGCCCTGCATGATGGGGCTGCGGGTCCACATCTCTGCCATGAT
GCACCCAGCACCCCACAGGTCAATGGGGGGGCCGTAGTCCCGCTCCCCGAGCAACAGCTCCGGGGGCCGG
TACCAGAGTGTCACCACACGGTTGGTGTAGCGGTTGGGCTGGCTGTTCTTGGCCAGGCTGAAGGCCCGGG
CCAGCCCAAAGTCTGCCAGCTTCAGGACCCCATCACGAGTGATAAGCACATTAGCAGCCTTCATGTCCCT
ATGCAGGATCTTGTTTCTGTGGATGTAGTAGAGGCCGTTAAGCAGCATCTGCATCACCCTCTTGATCTCA
GACAGCGTGAACTTGACCAAAACATTGCTCAACAGCCCAGCAAGGTCATGCTCGCAGAAGTCGAACACCA
GGTATATACTACCCTTGCAGCGGTTATAGGGGGAAGCTTTGGTTCGACAAATCTCAATCAAGTTGACCAC
ATTCTCGTGTTTTAGAAGCTGAAGGATCTTGATCTCCCGCAAGGCTGTAATGGGGAACCCCTCCTTCTCG
TTTTCCATCAGCACCTTCTTCAGAGCCACCTTCTGGCCGGTCTTGCGGTGCCTGGCCTTGAACACCTCCC
CGAAGGTGCCTTGGCCGATCTTGGCGAGCTTCTCGTATTTGGAAACTTCATCACAAAAAGGGCACTCCAC
CGAGTCGTACTGCTTTGCGGGTCCCTGAAAGAGGACTTCAAGATCGAGCTTGTCATCGTCGTCCTTGTAG
TCCATGGATCCGCGCCCGATGGTGGGACGGTATGAATAATCCGGAATATTTATAGGTTTTTTTATTACAA
AACTGTTACGAAAACAGTAAAATACTTATTTATTTGCGAGATGGTTATCATTTTAATTATCTCCATGATC
TATTAATATTCCGGAGTAGGTCGCGAATCGATACTAGTAAAACCAGATAACTTCGTATAATGTATGCTAT
ACGAAGTTATGGTACCGCGGCCGCGTAGAGGATCTGTTGATCAGCAGTTCAACCTGTTGATAGTACAAAC
AAAGCTGTAGCCAACCACTAGAACTATAGCTAGAGTCCTGGGCGAACAAACGATGCTCGCCTTCCAGAAA
ACCGAGGATGCGAACCACTTCATCCGGGGTCAGCACCACCGGCAAGCGCCGCGACGGCCGAGGTCTACCG
ATCTCCTGAAGCAAGGGCAGATCCGTGCACAGCACCTTGCCGTAGAAGAACAGCAAGGCCGCCAATGCCT
GACGATGCGTGGAGACCGAAACCTTGCGCTCGTTCGCCAGCCAGGACAGAAATGCCTCGACTTCGCTGCT
GCCCAAGGTTGCCGGGTGACGCACACCGTGGAAACGGATGAAGGCACAAACCCAGTTGACATAAGCCTGT
TCGGTTCGTAAACTGTAATGCAAGTAGCGTATGCGCTCACGCAACTGGTCCAGAACCTTGACCGAACGCA
GCGGTGGTAACGGCGCAGTGGCGGTTTTCATGGCTTGTTATGACTGTTTTTTTGTACAGTCTATGCCTCG
GGCATCCAAGCAGCAAGCGCGTTACGCCGTGGGTCGATGTTTGATGTTATGGAGCAGCAACGATGTTACG
CAGCAGCAACGATGTTACGCAGCAGGGCAGTCGCCCTAAAACAAAGTTAGGTGGCTCAAGTATGGGCATC
ATTCGCACATGTAGGCTCGGCCCTGACCAAGTCAAATCCATGCGGGCTGCTCTTGATCTTTTCGGTCGTG
AGTTCGGAGACGTAGCCACCTACTCCCAACATCAGCCGGACTCCGATTACCTCGGGAACTTGCTCCGTAG
TAAGACATTCATCGCGCTTGCTGCCTTCGACCAAGAAGCGGTTGTTGGCGCTCTCGCGGCTTACGTTCTG
CCCAAGTTTGAGCAGCCGCGTAGTGAGATCTATATCTATGATCTCGCAGTCTCCGGCGAGCACCGGAGGC
AGGGCATTGCCACCGCGCTCATCAATCTCCTCAAGCATGAGGCCAACGCGCTTGGTGCTTATGTGATCTA
CGTGCAAGCAGATTACGGTGACGATCCCGCAGTGGCTCTCTATACAAAGTTGGGCATACGGGAAGAAGTG
ATGCACTTTGATATCGACCCAAGTACCGCCACCTAACAATTCGTTCAAGCCGAGATCGGCTTCCCGGCCG
CGGAGTTGTTCGGTAAATTGTCACAACGCCGCGAATATAGTCTTTACCATGCCCTTGGCCACGCCCCTCT
TTAATACGACGGGCAATTTGCACTTCAGAAAATGAAGAGTTTGCTTTAGCCATAACAAAAGTCCAGTATG
CTTTTTCACAGCATAACTGGACTGATTTCAGTTTACAACTATTCTGTCTAGTTTAAGACTTTATTGTCAT
AGTTTAGATCTATTTTGTTCAGTTTAAGACTTTATTGTCCGCCCACACCCGCTTACGCAGGGCATCCATT
TATTACTCAACCGTAAC
Features (pLannotate 1.2.2; 20 found; start..end, strand, type, name):
     28..79      +  misc_feature   bom (fragment): basis of mobility region from pBR322
    265..853     -  rep_origin     ori: high-copy-number ColE1/pMB1/pBR322/pUC origin of replication
   1024..1884    -  CDS            AmpR: β-lactamase; bla; confers resistance to ampicillin, carbenicillin, and related antibiotics
   1885..1989    -  promoter       AmpR promoter: bla
   2015..2469    -  rep_origin     f1 ori (sequence partly withheld): f1 bacteriophage origin of replication; arrow indicates direction of (+) strand synthesis
   2474..2490    -  CDS            lacZα (fragment): LacZα fragment of β-galactosidase; lacZ fragment
   2653..2818    +  mobile_element Tn7L: mini-Tn7 element (left end of the Tn7 transposon) Tn7
   2850..2899    -  CDS            SET1 (fragment): solubility-enhancement tag derived from T7 phage gene 10B
   2928..3062    -  polyA_signal   SV40 poly(A) signal: SV40 polyadenylation signal
   3085..3168    -  CDS            large T antigen (fragment): large T antigen from SV40 (simian virus 40)
   3195..4307    -  CDS            CDK9: CDK9_HUMAN - Also known as CDC2L4, TAK. Experimental evidence at protein level: Swiss-Prot protein existence level 1. Protein kinase involved in the regulation of transcription (PubMed:10574912, PubMed:10757782, PubMed:11145967, PubMed:11575923, PubMed:11809800, PubMed:11884399, PubMed:14701750, PubMed:16109376, PubMed:16109377, PubMed:20930849, PubMed:28426094). Member of the cyclin-dependent kinase pair (CDK9/cyclin-T) complex, also called positive transcription elongation factor b (P-TEFb), which facilitates the transition from abortive to productive elongation by phosphorylating the CTD (C
   4308..4331    -  CDS            HRV 3C site: recognition and cleavage site for human rhinovirus 3C and PreScission proteases
   4338..4358    -  CDS            FLAG (fragment): FLAG® epitope tag, followed by an enterokinase cleavage site
   4407..4498    -  promoter       polyhedrin promoter: polh from Autographa californica; promoter for the baculovirus polyhedrin gene
   4546..4579    -  protein_bind   loxP: Cre-mediated recombination occurs in the 8-bp core sequence (GCATACAT). Cre recombinase
   4608..4635    +  rep_origin     R6K γ ori (fragment): γ replication origin from E. coli plasmid R6K; requires the R6K initiator protein pi for replication
   4635..4997    +  CDS            YPR2_ECOLX (fragment): Protein predicted: Swiss-Prot protein existence level 4. From Escherichia coli.
   4975..5003    +  promoter       Pc promoter: intI1 (promoter lies within the coding sequence); class 1 integron promoter
   5192..5725    +  CDS            GmR: gentamycin acetyltransferase; aacC1; confers resistance to gentamycin
   5792..6016    +  mobile_element Tn7R: mini-Tn7 element (right end of the Tn7 transposon) Tn7
