[The description below was written by a language model from this plasmid's Addgene catalogue record and pLannotate feature annotations shown in this document.]
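Description:
pLIB-FLAG(N)-CDK9 is a baculovirus transfer plasmid for producing human CDK9 in insect cells, built on the pLIB backbone. It is maintained in E. coli as a high-copy plasmid through a ColE1/pUC-type origin and selected with ampicillin via the β-lactamase gene; an f1 phage origin is also present. The 6,056-nt sequenced record additionally carries a gentamicin acetyltransferase gene (GmR) driven by a class 1 integron Pc promoter.

The expression cassette lies between the Tn7L and Tn7R ends of a mini-Tn7 element, together with the gentamicin marker. This arrangement allows Tn7 transposition of the cassette into a baculoviral genome propagated as a bacmid in E. coli, with gentamicin marking the transposed segment; the resulting bacmid is then used to generate recombinant virus. Within the element, the strong very-late polyhedrin promoter from Autographa californica nucleopolyhedrovirus drives an open reading frame encoding an N-terminal FLAG epitope, a human rhinovirus 3C (PreScission) protease cleavage site, and CDK9, followed by an SV40 polyadenylation signal. The FLAG tag permits affinity capture and detection, and the 3C site allows the tag to be removed after purification. A loxP site sits just upstream of the promoter, which could support Cre-mediated fusion with other loxP-bearing plasmids, though the record does not describe such use. Several short annotated fragments (lacZα, R6K γ ori, SET1, large T antigen) are probably backbone remnants or incidental matches rather than functional parts.

CDK9 is the kinase subunit of P-TEFb, which phosphorylates the RNA polymerase II C-terminal domain to promote productive elongation. The insert was assembled by Gibson cloning, and the plasmid serves to produce recombinant CDK9, in the context of work on CTD phosphorylation and transcript elongation.
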