Addgene plasmid #231719: pLIB-FLAG(N)-CDK9
Purpose: Protein expression in insect cells
Depositing lab: Jesper Svejstrup. Depositing organization: University of Copenhagen. Publication: PAF1C-mediated activation of CDK12/13 kinase activity is critical for CTD phosphorylation and transcript elongation. Lopez Martinez D, Todorovski I, Noe Gonzalez M, Rusimbi C, Blears D, Khallou N, Han Z, Dirac-Svejstrup AB, Svejstrup JQ. Mol Cell. 2025 May 15;85(10):1952-1967.e8. doi: 10.1016/j.molcel.2025.04.012. Epub 2025 May 1. PubMed 40315851.
Backbone
  Vector backbone: pLIB
  Vector type: Insect Expression
Growth in bacteria
  Bacterial resistance: Ampicillin, 100 μg/mL
  Growth temperature: 37°C
  Growth strain: DH5alpha
  Copy number: High Copy
Gene/Insert
  Gene/Insert name: CDK9
  Species: H. sapiens (human)
  Entrez Gene: CDK9 (a.k.a. C-2k, CDC2L4, CTK1, PITALRE, TAK)
  Tag / fusion protein: Flag-3C (N terminal on insert)
  Cloning method: Gibson Cloning
Terms and licenses: Academic/Nonprofit Terms; Industry Terms: Not Available to Industry
Depositor comments: Please visit https://doi.org/10.1101/2024.10.14.618141 for bioRxiv preprint.
How to cite: pLIB-FLAG(N)-CDK9 was a gift from Jesper Svejstrup (Addgene plasmid # 231719 ; http://n2t.net/addgene:231719 ; RRID:Addgene_231719)
